>Addgene plasmid #175546 | pcDNA5/FRT/TO_b4g-HaloTag9 | addgene full sequence | sequence record 343740 | Addgene NGS Result
CGATCCCCTATGGTGCACTCTCAGTACAATCTGCTCTGATGCCGCATAGTTAAGCCAGTATCTGCTCCCT
GCTTGTGTGTTGGAGGTCGCTGAGTAGTGCGCGAGCAAAATTTAAGCTACAACAAGGCAAGGCTTGACCG
ACAATTGCATGAAGAATCTGCTTAGGGTTAGGCGTTTTGCGCTGCTTCGCGATGTACGGGCCAGATATAC
GCGTTGACATTGATTATTGACTAGTTATTAATAGTAATCAATTACGGGGTCATTAGTTCATAGCCCATAT
ATGGAGTTCCGCGTTACATAACTTACGGTAAATGGCCCGCCTGGCTGACCGCCCAACGACCCCCGCCCAT
TGACGTCAATAATGACGTATGTTCCCATAGTAACGCCAATAGGGACTTTCCATTGACGTCAATGGGTGGA
GTATTTACGGTAAACTGCCCACTTGGCAGTACATCAAGTGTATCATATGCCAAGTACGCCCCCTATTGAC
GTCAATGACGGTAAATGGCCCGCCTGGCATTATGCCCAGTACATGACCTTATGGGACTTTCCTACTTGGC
AGTACATCTACGTATTAGTCATCGCTATTACCATGGTGATGCGGTTTTGGCAGTACATCAATGGGCGTGG
ATAGCGGTTTGACTCACGGGGATTTCCAAGTCTCCACCCCATTGACGTCAATGGGAGTTTGTTTTGGCAC
CAAAATCAACGGGACTTTCCAAAATGTCGTAACAACTCCGCCCCATTGACGCAAATGGGCGGTAGGCGTG
TACGGTGGGAGGTCTATATAAGCAGAGCTCTCCCTATCAGTGATAGAGATCTCCCTATCAGTGATAGAGA
TCGTCGACGAGCTCGTTTAGTGAACCGTCAGATCGCCTGGAGACGCCATCCACGCTGTTTTGACCTCCAT
AGAAGACACCGGGACCGATCCAGCCTCCGGACTCTAGCGTTTAAACTTAAGCTTGGTACCGAGCTCGGAT
CCACTAGTCCAGTGTGGTGGAATTCTGCAGATATCCAGCAACCATGAGGCTTCGGGAGCCGCTCCTGAGC
GGCAGCGCCGCGATGCCAGGCGCGTCCCTACAGCGGGCCTGCCGCCTGCTCGTGGCCGTCTGCGCTCTGC
ACCTTGGCGTCACCCTCGTTTACTACCTGGCTGGCCGCGACCTGAGCCGCCTGCCCCAACTGGTCGGAGT
CTCCACACCGCTGCAGTCGACGGTACCGCGGGCCCGGGATCCACCGGTCGCCACCGGATCCGAAATCGGT
ACTGGCTTTCCATTCGACCCCCATTATGTGGAAGTCCTGGGCGAGCGCATGCACTACGTCGATGTTGGTC
CGCGCGATGGCACCCCTGTGCTGTTCCTGCACGGTAACCCGACCTCCTCCTACGTGTGGCGCAACATCAT
CCCGCATGTTGCACCGACCCATCGCTGCATTGCTCCAGACCTGATCGGTATGGGCAAATCCGACAAACCA
GACCTGGGTTATTTCTTCGACGACCACGTCCGCTTCATGGATGCCTTCATCGAAGCCCTGGGTCTGGAAG
AGGTCGTCCTGGTCATTCACGACTGGGGCTCCGCTCTGGGTTTCCACTGGGCCAAGCGCAATCCAGAGCG
CGTCAAAGGTATTGCATTTATGGAGTTCATCCGCCCTATCCCGACCTGGGACGAATGGCCAGAATTTGCC
CGCGAGACCTTCCAGGCCTTCCGCACCACCGACGTCGGCCGCAAGCTGATCATCGATCATAACGTTTTTA
TCGAGGGTACGCTGCGTATGGGTGTCGTCCGCCCGCTGACTGAAGTCGAGATGGACCATTACCGCGAGCC
GTTCCTGAATCCTGTTGACCGCGAGCCACTGTGGCGCTTCCCAAACGAGCTGCCAATCGCCGGTGAGCCA
GCGAACATCGTCGCGCTGGTCGAAGAATACATGGACTGGCTGCACCAGTCCCCTGTCCCGAAGCTGCTGT
TCTGGGGCACCCCAGGCGTTCTGATCCCACCGGCCGAAGCCGCTCGCCTGGCCAAAAGCCTGCCTAACTG
CAAGGCTGTGGACATCGGCCCGGGTCTGAATCTGCTGCAAGAAGACAACCCGGACCTGATCGGCAGCGAG
ATCGCGCGCTGGCTGTCTACTCTGGAGATTTCCGGTTAACCGCTCGAGTCTAGAGGGCCCGTTTAAACCC
GCTGATCAGCCTCGACTGTGCCTTCTAGTTGCCAGCCATCTGTTGTTTGCCCCTCCCCCGTGCCTTCCTT
GACCCTGGAAGGTGCCACTCCCACTGTCCTTTCCTAATAAAATGAGGAAATTGCATCGCATTGTCTGAGT
AGGTGTCATTCTATTCTGGGGGGTGGGGTGGGGCAGGACAGCAAGGGGGAGGATTGGGAAGACAATAGCA
GGCATGCTGGGGATGCGGTGGGCTCTATGGCTTCTGAGGCGGAAAGAACCAGCTGGGGCTCTAGGGGGTA
TCCCC
[124 nt withheld, positions 2456-2579]
C
[91 nt withheld, positions 2581-2671]
AGGGTGATGGTTCACGTACCTAGAAGTTCCTATTCCGAAGTTCCTATTCTCTAGAAAGTATAGGAACTTC
CTTGGCCAAAAAGCCTGAACTCACCGCGACGTCTGTCGAGAAGTTTCTGATCGAAAAGTTCGACAGCGTC
TCCGACCTGATGCAGCTCTCGGAGGGCGAAGAATCTCGTGCTTTCAGCTTCGATGTAGGAGGGCGTGGAT
ATGTCCTGCGGGTAAATAGCTGCGCCGATGGTTTCTACAAAGATCGTTATGTTTATCGGCACTTTGCATC
GGCCGCGCTCCCGATTCCGGAAGTGCTTGACATTGGGGAATTCAGCGAGAGCCTGACCTATTGCATCTCC
CGCCGTGCACAGGGTGTCACGTTGCAAGACCTGCCTGAAACCGAACTGCCCGCTGTTCTGCAGCCGGTCG
CGGAGGCCATGGATGCGATCGCTGCGGCCGATCTTAGCCAGACGAGCGGGTTCGGCCCATTCGGACCGCA
AGGAATCGGTCAATACACTACATGGCGTGATTTCATATGCGCGATTGCTGATCCCCATGTGTATCACTGG
CAAACTGTGATGGACGACACCGTCAGTGCGTCCGTCGCGCAGGCTCTCGATGAGCTGATGCTTTGGGCCG
AGGACTGCCCCGAAGTCCGGCACCTCGTGCACGCGGATTTCGGCTCCAACAATGTCCTGACGGACAATGG
CCGCATAACAGCGGTCATTGACTGGAGCGAGGCGATGTTCGGGGATTCCCAATACGAGGTCGCCAACATC
TTCTTCTGGAGGCCGTGGTTGGCTTGTATGGAGCAGCAGACGCGCTACTTCGAGCGGAGGCATCCGGAGC
TTGCAGGATCGCCGCGGCTCCGGGCGTATATGCTCCGCATTGGTCTTGACCAACTCTATCAGAGCTTGGT
TGACGGCAATTTCGATGATGCAGCTTGGGCGCAGGGTCGATGCGACGCAATCGTCCGATCCGGAGCCGGG
ACTGTCGGGCGTACACAAATCGCCCGCAGAAGCGCGGCCGTCTGGACCGATGGCTGTGTAGAAGTACTCG
CCGATAGTGGAAACCGACGCCCCAGCACTCGTCCGAGGGCAAAGGAATAGCACGTACTACGAGATTTCGA
TTCCACCGCCGCCTTCTATGAAAGGTTGGGCTTCGGAATCGTTTTCCGGGACGCCGGCTGGATGATCCTC
CAGCGCGGGGATCTCATGCTGGAGTTCTTCGCCCACCCCAACTTGTTTATTGCAGCTTATAATGGTTACA
AATAAAGCAATAGCATCACAAATTTCACAAATAAAGCATTTTTTTCACTGCATTCTAGTTGTGGTTTGTC
CAAACTCATCAATGTATCTTATCATGTCTGTATACCGTCGACCTCTAGCTAGAGCTTGGCGTAATCATGG
TCATAGCTGTTTCCTGTGTGAAATTGTTATCCGCTCACAATTCCACACAACATACGAGCCGGAAGCATAA
AGTGTAAAGCCTGGGGTGCCTAATGAGTGAGCTAACTCACATTAATTGCGTTGCGCTCACTGCCCGCTTT
CCAGTCGGGAAACCTGTCGTGCCAGCTGCATTAATGAATCGGCCAACGCGCGGGGAGAGGCGGTTTGCGT
ATTGGGCGCTCTTCCGCTTCCTCGCTCACTGACTCGCTGCGCTCGGTCGTTCGGCTGCGGCGAGCGGTAT
CAGCTCACTCAAAGGCGGTAATACGGTTATCCACAGAATCAGGGGATAACGCAGGAAAGAACATGTGAGC
AAAAGGCCAGCAAAAGGCCAGGAACCGTAAAAAGGCCGCGTTGCTGGCGTTTTTCCATAGGCTCCGCCCC
CCTGACGAGCATCACAAAAATCGACGCTCAAGTCAGAGGTGGCGAAACCCGACAGGACTATAAAGATACC
AGGCGTTTCCCCCTGGAAGCTCCCTCGTGCGCTCTCCTGTTCCGACCCTGCCGCTTACCGGATACCTGTC
CGCCTTTCTCCCTTCGGGAAGCGTGGCGCTTTCTCATAGCTCACGCTGTAGGTATCTCAGTTCGGTGTAG
GTCGTTCGCTCCAAGCTGGGCTGTGTGCACGAACCCCCCGTTCAGCCCGACCGCTGCGCCTTATCCGGTA
ACTATCGTCTTGAGTCCAACCCGGTAAGACACGACTTATCGCCACTGGCAGCAGCCACTGGTAACAGGAT
TAGCAGAGCGAGGTATGTAGGCGGTGCTACAGAGTTCTTGAAGTGGTGGCCTAACTACGGCTACACTAGA
AGAACAGTATTTGGTATCTGCGCTCTGCTGAAGCCAGTTACCTTCGGAAAAAGAGTTGGTAGCTCTTGAT
CCGGCAAACAAACCACCGCTGGTAGCGGTGGTTTTTTTGTTTGCAAGCAGCAGATTACGCGCAGAAAAAA
AGGATCTCAAGAAGATCCTTTGATCTTTTCTACGGGGTCTGACGCTCAGTGGAACGAAAACTCACGTTAA
GGGATTTTGGTCATGAGATTATCAAAAAGGATCTTCACCTAGATCCTTTTAAATTAAAAATGAAGTTTTA
AATCAATCTAAAGTATATATGAGTAAACTTGGTCTGACAGTTACCAATGCTTAATCAGTGAGGCACCTAT
CTCAGCGATCTGTCTATTTCGTTCATCCATAGTTGCCTGACTCCCCGTCGTGTAGATAACTACGATACGG
GAGGGCTTACCATCTGGCCCCAGTGCTGCAATGATACCGCGAGACCCACGCTCACCGGCTCCAGATTTAT
CAGCAATAAACCAGCCAGCCGGAAGGGCCGAGCGCAGAAGTGGTCCTGCAACTTTATCCGCCTCCATCCA
GTCTATTAATTGTTGCCGGGAAGCTAGAGTAAGTAGTTCGCCAGTTAATAGTTTGCGCAACGTTGTTGCC
ATTGCTACAGGCATCGTGGTGTCACGCTCGTCGTTTGGTATGGCTTCATTCAGCTCCGGTTCCCAACGAT
CAAGGCGAGTTACATGATCCCCCATGTTGTGCAAAAAAGCGGTTAGCTCCTTCGGTCCTCCGATCGTTGT
CAGAAGTAAGTTGGCCGCAGTGTTATCACTCATGGTTATGGCAGCACTGCATAATTCTCTTACTGTCATG
CCATCCGTAAGATGCTTTTCTGTGACTGGTGAGTACTCAACCAAGTCATTCTGAGAATAGTGTATGCGGC
GACCGAGTTGCTCTTGCCCGGCGTCAATACGGGATAATACCGCGCCACATAGCAGAACTTTAAAAGTGCT
CATCATTGGAAAACGTTCTTCGGGGCGAAAACTCTCAAGGATCTTACCGCTGTTGAGATCCAGTTCGATG
TAACCCACTCGTGCACCCAACTGATCTTCAGCATCTTTTACTTTCACCAGCGTTTCTGGGTGAGCAAAAA
CAGGAAGGCAAAATGCCGCAAAAAAGGGAATAAGGGCGACACGGAAATGTTGAATACTCATACTCTTCCT
TTTTCAATATTATTGAAGCATTTATCAGGGTTATTGTCTCATGAGCGGATACATATTTGAATGTATTTAG
AAAAATAAACAAATAGGGGTTCCGCGCACATTTCCCCGAAAAGTGCCACCTGACGTCGACGGATCGGGAG
ATCTCC
Features (pLannotate 1.2.2; 23 found; start..end, strand, type, name):
      9..61      -  misc_feature   bom (fragment): basis of mobility region from pBR322
    216..595     +  enhancer       CMV enhancer: human cytomegalovirus immediate early enhancer
    596..799     +  promoter       CMV promoter: human cytomegalovirus (CMV) immediate early promoter
    801..820     +  promoter       PLtetO-1 promoter (fragment): modified phage lambda PL promoter with tet operator sites (Lutz and Bujard, 1997)
    822..841     +  promoter       PLtetO-1 promoter (fragment): modified phage lambda PL promoter with tet operator sites (Lutz and Bujard, 1997)
    849..882     +  promoter       TRE3GV promoter (fragment): 3rd-generation Tet-responsive promoter that can be activated by binding of Tet-On® 3G, optimized for retroviral and lentiviral vectors
   1024..1206    +  CDS            B4GALT1 (fragment): B4GT1_HUMAN - Also known as GGTB2. Experimental evidence at protein level: Swiss-Prot protein existence level 1. [Processed beta-1,4-galactosyltransferase 1]: The cell surface form functions as a recognition molecule during a variety of cell to cell and cell to matrix interactions, as those occurring during development and egg fertilization, by binding to specific oligosaccharide ligands on opposing cells or in the extracellular matrix. From Homo sapiens (Human).
   1201..1232    +  misc_feature   MCS (fragment): multiple cloning site
   1252..2135    +  CDS            HaloTag® (fragment): modified bacterial dehalogenase that forms covalent bonds with chloroalkane derivatives
   2186..2410    +  polyA_signal   bGH poly(A) signal: bovine growth hormone polyadenylation signal
   2414..2435    +  promoter       SV40 promoter (fragment): SV40 enhancer and early promoter
   2456..2689    +  rep_origin     f1 ori (fragment) (sequence partly withheld): f1 bacteriophage origin of replication; arrow indicates direction of (+) strand synthesis
   2694..2741    +  protein_bind   FRT: FLP-mediated recombination occurs in the 8-bp core sequence TCTAGAAA (Turan and Bode, 2011). FLP recombinase from the Saccharomyces cerevisiae 2μ plasmid
   2749..3771    +  CDS            HygR: aminoglycoside phosphotransferase from E. coli; aph(4)-Ia; confers resistance to hygromycin
   3781..3906    +  CDS            ble (fragment): BLE_KLEPN - Experimental evidence at protein level: Swiss-Prot protein existence level 1. Binding protein with a strong affinity to the bleomycin family of antibiotics. Binds to CL990; an antimitotic-antibiotic compound. From Klebsiella pneumoniae.
   3901..4022    +  polyA_signal   SV40 poly(A) signal: SV40 polyadenylation signal
   4095..4111    -  protein_bind   lac operator: The lac repressor binds to the lac operator to inhibit transcription in E. coli. This inhibition can be relieved by adding lactose or isopropyl-β-D-thiogalactopyranoside (IPTG). lac repressor encoded by lacI
   4119..4149    -  promoter       lac promoter: promoter for the E. coli lac operon
   4164..4185    -  protein_bind   CAP binding site: CAP binding activates transcription in the presence of cAMP. E. coli catabolite activator protein
   4198..4290    -  CDS            lacI (fragment): lac repressor; lacI; The lac repressor binds to the lac operator to inhibit transcription in E. coli. This inhibition can be relieved by adding lactose or isopropyl-β-D-thiogalactopyranoside (IPTG).
   4473..5061    -  rep_origin     ori: high-copy-number ColE1/pMB1/pBR322/pUC origin of replication
   5232..6092    -  CDS            AmpR: β-lactamase; bla; confers resistance to ampicillin, carbenicillin, and related antibiotics
   6093..6197    -  promoter       AmpR promoter: bla
