[The description below was written by a language model from this plasmid's Addgene catalogue record and pLannotate feature annotations shown in this document.]
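Description:
pcDNA5/FRT/TO_b4g-HaloTag9 is a mammalian expression plasmid of about 6.2 kb built on the pcDNA5/FRT/TO backbone. It is maintained in E. coli through a high-copy ColE1/pUC-type origin with ampicillin selection (AmpR under its own bla promoter). The expression cassette is driven by the human CMV immediate-early enhancer and promoter. Immediately downstream lie two short sequences that the automated annotation labels as tet-operator-containing promoter fragments. These correspond to the tandem tet operators that make this promoter repressible by Tet repressor and inducible with tetracycline or doxycycline in cells that express the repressor. In cells without the repressor, the promoter would be expected to act constitutively. Transcripts are terminated by the bGH polyadenylation signal.

The insert is a fusion of an N-terminal fragment of human beta-1,4-galactosyltransferase 1 (B4GALT1), joined through a short linker derived from a cloning site, to HaloTag9. The B4GALT1 fragment serves as the Golgi-targeting portion, consistent with the stated purpose of placing HaloTag9 at the Golgi apparatus. HaloTag is a modified bacterial dehalogenase that bonds covalently to chloroalkane ligands, and HaloTag9 is HaloTag7 carrying the Q165H and P174R substitutions. The associated work developed HaloTag variants for fluorescence lifetime multiplexing.

Downstream of the cassette, an FRT site directly precedes a hygromycin resistance coding sequence followed by an SV40 poly(A) signal. No full promoter is annotated upstream of this gene. This arrangement lets Flp recombinase integrate the plasmid at a genomic FRT site in a suitable host line, where hygromycin resistance is gained upon correct integration. This allows isogenic stable lines to be selected, and the plasmid can also be used for transient transfection.
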