Addgene plasmid #175546: pcDNA5/FRT/TO_b4g-HaloTag9
Purpose: Expression of HaloTag9 at the Golgi apparatus of mammalian cells
Depositing lab: Kai Johnsson. Publication: Engineered HaloTag variants for fluorescence lifetime multiplexing. Frei MS, Tarnawski M, Roberti MJ, Koch B, Hiblot J, Johnsson K. Nat Methods. 2021 Dec 16. pii: 10.1038/s41592-021-01341-x. doi: 10.1038/s41592-021-01341-x. PubMed 34916672.
Backbone
  Vector backbone: pCDNA5/FR/TO
  Vector type: Mammalian Expression
  Selectable markers: Hygromycin
Growth in bacteria
  Bacterial resistance: Ampicillin, 100 μg/mL
  Growth temperature: 37°C
  Growth strain: DH5alpha
  Copy number: High Copy
Gene/Insert
  Gene/Insert name: Beta4Gal-HaloTag9 (alt name: Beta4Gal-HaloTag9)
  Species: H. sapiens (human)
  Mutation: HaloTag9 = HaloTag7-Q165H-P174R
  Cloning method: Gibson Cloning
Terms and licenses: Academic/Nonprofit Terms; Industry Terms: Not Available to Industry
How to cite: pcDNA5/FRT/TO_b4g-HaloTag9 was a gift from Kai Johnsson (Addgene plasmid # 175546 ; http://n2t.net/addgene:175546 ; RRID:Addgene_175546)
